>Addgene plasmid #217585 | DVK_p15A_FG | addgene full sequence | sequence record 444679 | Addgene NGS Result
CGAGCCTAGGGATATATTCCGCTTCCTCGCTCACTGACTCGCTACGCTCGGTCGTTCGACTGCGGCGAGC
GGAAATGGCTTACGAACGGGGCGGAGATTTCCTGGAAGATGCCAGGAAGATACTTAACAGGGAAGTGAGA
GGGCCGCGGCAAAGCCGTTTTTCCATAGGCTCCGCCCCCCTGACAAGCATCACGAAATCTGACGCTCAAA
TCAGTGGTGGCGAAACCCGACAGGACTATAAAGATACCAGGCGTTTCCCCCTGGCGGCTCCCTCGTGCGC
TCTCCTGTTCCTGCCTTTCGGTTTACCGGTGTCATTCCGCTGTTATGGCCGCGTTTGTCTCATTCCACGC
CTGACACTCAGTTCCGGGTAGGCAGTTCGCTCCAAGCTGGACTGTATGCACGAACCCCCCGTTCAGTCCG
ACCGCTGCGCCTTATCCGGTAACTATCGTCTTGAGTCCAACCCGGAAAGACATGCAAAAGCACCACTGGC
AGCAGCCACTGGTAATTGATTTAGAGGAGTTAGTCTTGAAGTCATGCGCCGGTTAAGGCTAAACTGAAAG
GACAAGTTTTGGTGACTGCGCTCCTCCAAGCCAGTTACCTCGGTTCAAAGAGTTGGTAGCTCAGAGAACC
TTCGAAAAACCGCCCTGCAAGGCGGTTTTTTCGTTTTCAGAGCAAGAGATTACGCGCAGACCAAAACGAT
CTCAAGAAGATCATCTTATTAATCAGATAAAATATTTCTAGATTTCAGTGCAATTTATCTCTTCAAATGT
AGCACCTGAAGTCAGCCCCATACGATATAAGTTGTTACTAGTGCTTGGATTCTCACCAATAAAAAACGCC
CGGCGGCAACCGAGCGTTCTGAACAAATCCAGATGGAGTTCTGAGGTCATTACTGGATCTATCAACAGGA
GTCCAAGCGAGCTCTCGAACCCCAGAGTCCCGCGATTAGAAAAACTCATCGAGCATCAAATGAAACTGCA
ATTTATTCATATCAGGATTATCAATACCATATTTTTGAAAAAGCCGTTTCTGTAATGAAGGAGAAAACTC
ACCGAGGCAGTTCCATAGGATGGCAAGATCCTGGTATCGGTCTGCGATTCCGACTCGTCCAACATCAATA
CAACCTATTAATTTCCCCTCGTCAAAAATAAGGTTATCAAGTGAGAAATCACCATGAGTGACGACTGAAT
CCGGTGAGAATGGCAAAAGCTTATGCATTTCTTTCCAGACTTGTTCAACAGGCCAGCCATTACGCTCGTC
ATCAAAATCACTCGCATCAACCAAACCGTTATTCATTCGTGATTGCGCCTGAGCAAGACGAAATACGCGA
TCGCTGTTAAAAGGACAATTACAAACAGGAATCGAATGCAACCGGCGCAGGAACACTGCCAGCGCATCAA
CAATATTTTCACCTGAATCAGGATATTCTTCTAATACCTGGAATGCTGTTTTCCCGGGGATCGCAGTGGT
GAGTAACCATGCATCATCAGGAGTACGGATAAAATGCTTGATGGTCGGAAGAGGCATAAATTCCGTCAGC
CAGTTTAGTCTGACCATCTCATCTGTAACATCATTGGCAACGCTACCTTTGCCATGTTTCAGAAACAACT
CTGGCGCATCGGGCTTCCCATACAATCGATAGATTGTCGCACCTGATTGCCCGACATTATCGCGAGCCCA
TTTATACCCATATAAATCAGCATCCATGTTGGAATTTAATCGCGGCCTGGAGCAAGACGTTTCCCGTTGA
ATATGGCTCATAACACCCCTTGTATTACTGTTTATGTAAGCAGACAGTTTTATTGTTCATGATGATATAT
TTTTATCTTGTGCAATGTAACATCAGAGATTTTGAGACACAACGTGGCTTTGTTGAATAAATCGAACTTT
TGCTGAGTTGAAGGATCAGCTCGAGTGCCACCTGACGTCTAAGAAACCATTATTATCATGACATTAACCT
ATAAAAATAGGCGTATCACGAGGCAGAATTTCAGATAAAAAAAATCCTTAGCTTTCGCTAAGGATGATTT
CTGGAATTCGCGGCCGCTTCTAGAGACTAGTGGAAGACATCGCTAGAGACCTGCACCATATGCGGTGTGA
AATACCGCACAGATGCGTAAGGAGAAAATACCGCATCAGGCGCCATTCGCCATTCAGGCTGCGCAACTGT
TGGGAAGGGCGATCGGTGCGGGCCTCTTCGCTATTACGCCAGCTGGCGAAAGGGGGATGTGCTGCAAGGC
GATTAAGTTGGGTAACGCCAGGGTTTTCCCAGTCACGACGTTGTAAAACGACGGCCAGTGAATTCGAGCT
CGGTACCCGGGGATCCTCTAGAGTCGACCTGCAGGCATGCAAGCTTGGCGTAATCATGGTCATAGCTGTT
TCCTGTGTGAAATTGTTATCCGCTCACAATTCCACACAACATACGAGCCGGAAGCATAAAGTGTAAAGCC
TGGGGTGCCTAATGAGTGAGCTAACTCACATTAATTGCGTTGCGCTCACTGCCCGCTTTCCAGTCGGGAA
ACCTGTCGTGCCAGCTGCATTAATGAATCGGCCAACGCGCGGGGGTCTCTTGCCATGTCTTCTGGATCGG
TTGTCGAGTAAGGATCTCCAGGCATCAAATAAAACGAAAGGCTCAGTCGAAAGACTGGGCCTTTCGTTTT
ATCTGTTGTTTGTCGGTGAACGCTCTCTACTAGAGTCACACTGGCTCACCTTCGGGTGGGCCTTTCTGCG
TTTATAGGATCCTAACT
Features (pLannotate 1.2.2; 15 found; start..end, strand, type, name):
     17..72      -  rep_origin     RSF ori (fragment): Plasmids containing the RSF 1030 origin of replication can be propagated in E. coli cells that contain additional plasmids with compatible origins.
    160..705     -  rep_origin     p15A ori: Plasmids containing the medium-copy-number p15A origin of replication can be propagated in E. coli cells that contain a second plasmid with the ColE1 origin.
    819..913     -  terminator     lambda t0 terminator: transcription terminator from phage lambda
    946..1761    -  CDS            KanR: aminoglycoside phosphotransferase; aph(3')-Ia; confers resistance to kanamycin in bacteria or G418 (Geneticin®) in eukaryotes
   1988..2031    -  terminator     bacterial terminator: putative bacterial transcription terminator
   2034..2055    +  misc_feature   BioBrick prefix: BioBrick prefix for parts that do not start with "ATG"
   2082..2140    +  misc_feature   bom (fragment): basis of mobility region from pBR322
   2146..2303    -  CDS            lacZα (fragment): LacZα fragment of β-galactosidase; lacZ fragment
   2300..2356    +  misc_feature   MCS: pUC18/19 multiple cloning site
   2393..2409    -  protein_bind   lac operator: The lac repressor binds to the lac operator to inhibit transcription in E. coli. This inhibition can be relieved by adding lactose or isopropyl-β-D-thiogalactopyranoside (IPTG). lac repressor encoded by lacI
   2417..2447    -  promoter       lac promoter: promoter for the E. coli lac operon
   2462..2483    -  protein_bind   CAP binding site: CAP binding activates transcription in the presence of cAMP. E. coli catabolite activator protein
   2496..2564    -  CDS            lacI (fragment): lac repressor; lacI; The lac repressor binds to the lac operator to inhibit transcription in E. coli. This inhibition can be relieved by adding lactose or isopropyl-β-D-thiogalactopyranoside (IPTG).
   2616..2687    +  terminator     rrnB T1 terminator: transcription terminator T1 from the E. coli rrnB gene
   2703..2730    +  terminator     T7Te terminator: phage T7 early transcription terminator
