[The description below was written by a language model from this plasmid's Addgene catalogue record and pLannotate feature annotations shown in this document.]
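Description:
DVK_p15A_FG is a small (about 2.7 kb) empty destination vector for CIDAR MoClo (Golden Gate-style modular cloning) in E. coli, built on the DVK backbone and classed as a synthetic biology vector. It replicates from the p15A origin, which the catalogue lists as low copy and which is compatible with ColE1-type plasmids, so it can be maintained alongside a second plasmid in the same cell. Selection is by kanamycin through an aph(3')-Ia aminoglycoside phosphotransferase gene (KanR), followed by a lambda t0 terminator. The annotation also picks up short fragments resembling the RSF origin and the pBR322 bom region. These are partial matches rather than evidently functional elements.

There is no insert. The cloning region instead holds a lacZα dropout cassette, made up of a CAP binding site, lac promoter, lac operator, a lacZα fragment with the pUC18/19 multiple cloning site, and a residual piece of lacI. According to the record, the vector carries the F and G CIDAR MoClo overhangs, which define the position of a level 1 construct so that it can be ordered with neighbouring units in later assemblies. The overhangs and the type IIS sites that expose them are not annotated in the feature table. In vectors of this design, replacing the lacZα cassette with assembled parts normally allows blue/white screening of correct clones. A BioBrick prefix and a putative bacterial terminator lie on one side of the cassette, and rrnB T1 and T7Te terminators on the other, insulating the cloned unit from read-through transcription. The vector is intended for assembling level 1 constructs for modular protein expression in E. coli at reduced plasmid copy number.
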