Addgene plasmid #217585: DVK_p15A_FG
Purpose: (Empty Backbone) Destination vector with kanamycin resistance and p15A origin of replication. Carries F-G CIDAR MoClo overhangs for level 1 construct cloning.
Depositing lab: Wei Huang. Depositing organization: University of Oxford. Publication: Construction and Characterization of MoClo-Compatible Vectors for Modular Protein Expression in E. coli. Nielsen JR, Lewis MJ, Huang WE. ACS Synth Biol. 2025 Jan 12. doi: 10.1021/acssynbio.4c00564. PubMed 39801078.
Backbone
  Vector backbone: DVK
  Vector type: Synthetic Biology
Growth in bacteria
  Bacterial resistance: Kanamycin, 50 μg/mL
  Growth temperature: 37°C
  Growth strain: DH5alpha
  Copy number: Low Copy
Gene/Insert
  Gene/Insert name: None
  Mutation: None
Terms and licenses: Academic/Nonprofit Terms; Industry Terms: Not Available to Industry
How to cite: DVK_p15A_FG was a gift from Wei Huang (Addgene plasmid # 217585 ; http://n2t.net/addgene:217585 ; RRID:Addgene_217585)
